>Addgene plasmid #250407 | Lenti-EF1α-EGFP-WPRE | addgene full sequence | sequence record 498974 | Addgene NGS Result
[124 nt withheld, positions 1-124]
C
[91 nt withheld, positions 126-216]
A
[49 nt withheld, positions 218-266]
CCTTTGACGTTGGAGTCCACGTTCTTT
[37 nt withheld, positions 294-330]
ACCCTATCTCGGTCTATTCTTTTGATTTATAAGGGATTTTGCCGATTTCGGCCTATTGGTTAAAAAATGA
GCTGATTTAACAAAAATTTAACGCGAATTAATTCTGTGGAATGTGTGTCAGTTAGGGTGTGGAAAGTCCC
CAGGCTCCCCAGCAGGCAGAAGTATGCAAAGCATGCATCTCAATTAGTCAGCAACCAGGTGTGGAAAGTC
CCCAGGCTCCCCAGCAGGCAGAAGTATGCAAAGCATGCATCTCAATTAGTCAGCAACCATAGTCCCGCCC
CTAACTCCGCCCATCCCGCCCCTAACTCCGCCCAGTTCCGCCCATTCTCCGCCCCATGGCTGACTAATTT
TTTTTATTTATGCAGAGGCCGAGGCCGCCTCTGCCTCTGAGCTATTCCAGAAGTAGTGAGGAGGCTTTTT
TGGAGGCCTAGGCTTTTGCAAAAAGCTCCCGGGAGCTTGTATATCCATTTTCGGATCTGATCAGCACGTG
TTGACAATTAATCATCGGCATAGTATATCGGCATAGTATAATACGACAAGGTGAGGAACTAAACCATGGC
CAAGTTGACCAGTGCCGTTCCGGTGCTCACCGCGCGCGACGTCGCCGGAGCGGTCGAGTTCTGGACCGAC
CGGCTCGGGTTCTCCCGGGACTTCGTGGAGGACGACTTCGCCGGTGTGGTCCGGGACGACGTGACCCTGT
TCATCAGCGCGGTCCAGGACCAGGTGGTGCCGGACAACACCCTGGCCTGGGTGTGGGTGCGCGGCCTGGA
CGAGCTGTACGCCGAGTGGTCGGAGGTCGTGTCCACGAACTTCCGGGACGCCTCCGGGCCGGCCATGACC
GAGATCGGCGAGCAGCCGTGGGGGCGGGAGTTCGCCCTGCGCGACCCGGCCGGCAACTGCGTGCACTTCG
TGGCCGAGGAGCAGGACTGACACGTGCTACGAGATTTCGATTCCACCGCCGCCTTCTATGAAAGGTTGGG
CTTCGGAATCGTTTTCCGGGACGCCGGCTGGATGATCCTCCAGCGCGGGGATCTCATGCTGGAGTTCTTC
GCCCACCCCAACTTGTTTATTGCAGCTTATAATGGTTACAAATAAAGCAATAGCATCACAAATTTCACAA
ATAAAGCATTTTTTTCACTGCATTCTAGTTGTGGTTTGTCCAAACTCATCAATGTATCTTATCATGTCTG
TATACCGTCGACCTCTAGCTAGAGCTTGGCGTAATCATGGTCATAGCTGTTTCCTGTGTGAAATTGTTAT
CCGCTCACAATTCCACACAACATACGAGCCGGAAGCATAAAGTGTAAAGCCTGGGGTGCCTAATGAGTGA
GCTAACTCACATTAATTGCGTTGCGCTCACTGCCCGCTTTCCAGTCGGGAAACCTGTCGTGCCAGCTGCA
TTAATGAATCGGCCAACGCGCGGGGAGAGGCGGTTTGCGTATTGGGCGCTCTTCCGCTTCCTCGCTCACT
GACTCGCTGCGCTCGGTCGTTCGGCTGCGGCGAGCGGTATCAGCTCACTCAAAGGCGGTAATACGGTTAT
CCACAGAATCAGGGGATAACGCAGGAAAGAACATGTGAGCAAAAGGCCAGCAAAAGGCCAGGAACCGTAA
AAAGGCCGCGTTGCTGGCGTTTTTCCATAGGCTCCGCCCCCCTGACGAGCATCACAAAAATCGACGCTCA
AGTCAGAGGTGGCGAAACCCGACAGGACTATAAAGATACCAGGCGTTTCCCCCTGGAAGCTCCCTCGTGC
GCTCTCCTGTTCCGACCCTGCCGCTTACCGGATACCTGTCCGCCTTTCTCCCTTCGGGAAGCGTGGCGCT
TTCTCATAGCTCACGCTGTAGGTATCTCAGTTCGGTGTAGGTCGTTCGCTCCAAGCTGGGCTGTGTGCAC
GAACCCCCCGTTCAGCCCGACCGCTGCGCCTTATCCGGTAACTATCGTCTTGAGTCCAACCCGGTAAGAC
ACGACTTATCGCCACTGGCAGCAGCCACTGGTAACAGGATTAGCAGAGCGAGGTATGTAGGCGGTGCTAC
AGAGTTCTTGAAGTGGTGGCCTAACTACGGCTACACTAGAAGAACAGTATTTGGTATCTGCGCTCTGCTG
AAGCCAGTTACCTTCGGAAAAAGAGTTGGTAGCTCTTGATCCGGCAAACAAACCACCGCTGGTAGCGGTG
GTTTTTTTGTTTGCAAGCAGCAGATTACGCGCAGAAAAAAAGGATCTCAAGAAGATCCTTTGATCTTTTC
TACGGGGTCTGACGCTCAGTGGAACGAAAACTCACGTTAAGGGATTTTGGTCATGAGATTATCAAAAAGG
ATCTTCACCTAGATCCTTTTAAATTAAAAATGAAGTTTTAAATCAATCTAAAGTATATATGAGTAAACTT
GGTCTGACAGTTACCAATGCTTAATCAGTGAGGCACCTATCTCAGCGATCTGTCTATTTCGTTCATCCAT
AGTTGCCTGACTCCCCGTCGTGTAGATAACTACGATACGGGAGGGCTTACCATCTGGCCCCAGTGCTGCA
ATGATACCGCGAGACCCACGCTCACCGGCTCCAGATTTATCAGCAATAAACCAGCCAGCCGGAAGGGCCG
AGCGCAGAAGTGGTCCTGCAACTTTATCCGCCTCCATCCAGTCTATTAATTGTTGCCGGGAAGCTAGAGT
AAGTAGTTCGCCAGTTAATAGTTTGCGCAACGTTGTTGCCATTGCTACAGGCATCGTGGTGTCACGCTCG
TCGTTTGGTATGGCTTCATTCAGCTCCGGTTCCCAACGATCAAGGCGAGTTACATGATCCCCCATGTTGT
GCAAAAAAGCGGTTAGCTCCTTCGGTCCTCCGATCGTTGTCAGAAGTAAGTTGGCCGCAGTGTTATCACT
CATGGTTATGGCAGCACTGCATAATTCTCTTACTGTCATGCCATCCGTAAGATGCTTTTCTGTGACTGGT
GAGTACTCAACCAAGTCATTCTGAGAATAGTGTATGCGGCGACCGAGTTGCTCTTGCCCGGCGTCAATAC
GGGATAATACCGCGCCACATAGCAGAACTTTAAAAGTGCTCATCATTGGAAAACGTTCTTCGGGGCGAAA
ACTCTCAAGGATCTTACCGCTGTTGAGATCCAGTTCGATGTAACCCACTCGTGCACCCAACTGATCTTCA
GCATCTTTTACTTTCACCAGCGTTTCTGGGTGAGCAAAAACAGGAAGGCAAAATGCCGCAAAAAAGGGAA
TAAGGGCGACACGGAAATGTTGAATACTCATACTCTTCCTTTTTCAATATTATTGAAGCATTTATCAGGG
TTATTGTCTCATGAGCGGATACATATTTGAATGTATTTAGAAAAATAAACAAATAGGGGTTCCGCGCACA
TTTCCCCGAAAAGTGCCACCTGACGTCGACGGATCGGGAGATCTCCCGATCCCCTATGGTGCACTCTCAG
TACAATCTGCTCTGATGCCGCATAGTTAAGCCAGTATCTGCTCCCTGCTTGTGTGTTGGAGGTCGCTGAG
TAGTGCGCGAGCAAAATTTAAGCTACAACAAGGCAAGGCTTGACCGACAATTGCATGAAGAATCTGCTTA
GGGTTAGGCGTTTTGCGCTGCTTCGCGATGTACGGGCCAGATATACGCGTTGACATTGATTATTGACTAG
TTATTAATAGTAATCAATTACGGGGTCATTAGTTCATAGCCCATATATGGAGTTCCGCGTTACATAACTT
ACGGTAAATGGCCCGCCTGGCTGACCGCCCAACGACCCCCGCCCATTGACGTCAATAATGACGTATGTTC
CCATAGTAACGCCAATAGGGACTTTCCATTGACGTCAATGGGTGGAGTATTTACGGTAAACTGCCCACTT
GGCAGTACATCAAGTGTATCATATGCCAAGTACGCCCCCTATTGACGTCAATGACGGTAAATGGCCCGCC
TGGCATTATGCCCAGTACATGACCTTATGGGACTTTCCTACTTGGCAGTACATCTACGTATTAGTCATCG
CTATTACCATGGTGATGCGGTTTTGGCAGTACATCAATGGGCGTGGATAGCGGTTTGACTCACGGGGATT
TCCAAGTCTCCACCCCATTGACGTCAATGGGAGTTTGTTTTGGCACCAAAATCAACGGGACTTTCCAAAA
TGTCGTAACAACTCCGCCCCATTGACGCAAATGGGCGGTAGGCGTGTACGGTGGGAGGTCTATATAAGCA
GCGCGTTTTGCCTGTACTGGGTCTCTCTGGTTAGACCAGATCTGAGCCTGGGAGCTCTCTGGCTAACTAG
GGAACCCACTGCTTAAGCCTCAATAAAGCTTGCCTTGAGTGCTTCAAGTAGTGTGTGCCCGTCTGTTGTG
TGACTCTGGTAACTAGAGATCCCTCAGACCCTTTTAGTCAGTGTGGAAAATCTCTAGCAGTGGCGCCCGA
ACAGGGACTTGAAAGCGAAAGGGAAACCAGAGGAGCTCTCTCGACGCAGGACTCGGCTTGCTGAAGCGCG
CACGGCAAGAGGCGAGGGGCGGCGACTGGTGAGTACGCCAAAAATTTTGACTAGCGGAGGCTAGAAGGAG
AGAGATGGGTGCGAGAGCGTCAGTATTAAGCGGGGGAGAATTAGATCGCGATGGGAAAAAATTCGGTTAA
GGCCAGGGGGAAAGAAAAAATATAAATTAAAACATATAGTATGGGCAAGCAGGGAGCTAGAACGATTCGC
AGTTAATCCTGGCCTGTTAGAAACATCAGAAGGCTGTAGACAAATACTGGGACAGCTACAACCATCCCTT
CAGACAGGATCAGAAGAACTTAGATCATTATATAATACAGTAGCAACCCTCTATTGTGTGCATCAAAGGA
TAGAGATAAAAGACACCAAGGAAGCTTTAGACAAGATAGAGGAAGAGCAAAACAAAAGTAAGACCACCGC
ACAGCAAGCGGCCGCTGATCTTCAGACCTGGAGGAGGAGATATGAGGGACAATTGGAGAAGTGAATTATA
TAAATATAAAGTAGTAAAAATTGAACCATTAGGAGTAGCACCCACCAAGGCAAAGAGAAGAGTGGTGCAG
AGAGAAAAAAGAGCAGTGGGAATAGGAGCTTTGTTCCTTGGGTTCTTGGGAGCAGCAGGAAGCACTATGG
GCGCAGCGTCAATGACGCTGACGGTACAGGCCAGACAATTATTGTCTGGTATAGTGCAGCAGCAGAACAA
TTTGCTGAGGGCTATTGAGGCGCAACAGCATCTGTTGCAACTCACAGTCTGGGGCATCAAGCAGCTCCAG
GCAAGAATCCTGGCTGTGGAAAGATACCTAAAGGATCAACAGCTCCTGGGGATTTGGGGTTGCTCTGGAA
AACTCATTTGCACCACTGCTGTGCCTTGGAATGCTAGTTGGAGTAATAAATCTCTGGAACAGATTTGGAA
TCACACGACCTGGATGGAGTGGGACAGAGAAATTAACAATTACACAAGCTTAATACACTCCTTAATTGAA
GAATCGCAAAACCAGCAAGAAAAGAATGAACAAGAATTATTGGAATTAGATAAATGGGCAAGTTTGTGGA
ATTGGTTTAACATAACAAATTGGCTGTGGTATATAAAATTATTCATAATGATAGTAGGAGGCTTGGTAGG
TTTAAGAATAGTTTTTGCTGTACTTTCTATAGTGAATAGAGTTAGGCAGGGATATTCACCATTATCGTTT
CAGACCCACCTCCCAACCCCGAGGGGACCCGACAGGCCCGAAGGAATAGAAGAAGAAGGTGGAGAGAGAG
ACAGAGACAGATCCATTCGATTAGTGAACGGATCGGCACTGCGTGCGCCAATTCTGCAGACAAATGGCAG
TATTCATCCACAATTTTAAAAGAAAAGGGGGGATTGGGGGGTACAGTGCAGGGGAAAGAATAGTAGACAT
AATAGCAACAGACATACAAACTAAAGAATTACAAAAACAAATTACAAAAATTCAAAATTTTCGGGTTTAT
TACAGGGACAGCAGAGATCCAGTTTGGTTAATTAGCTAGCTAGGTCTTGAAAGGAGTGGGAATTGGCTCC
GGTGCCCGTCAGTGGGCAGAGCGCACATCGCCCACAGTCCCCGAGAAGTTGGGGGGAGGGGTCGGCAATT
GATCCGGTGCCTAGAGAAGGTGGCGCGGGGTAAACTGGGAAAGTGATGTCGTGTACTGGCTCCGCCTTTT
TCCCGAGGGTGGGGGAGAACCGTATATAAGTGCAGTAGTCGCCGTGAACGTTCTTTTTCGCAACGGGTTT
GCCGCCAGAACACAGGACCGGTGCCACCATGGTGAGCAAGGGCGAGGAGCTGTTCACCGGGGTGGTGCCC
ATCCTGGTCGAGCTGGACGGCGACGTAAACGGCCACAAGTTCAGCGTGTCCGGCGAGGGCGAGGGCGATG
CCACCTACGGCAAGCTGACCCTGAAGTTCATCTGCACCACCGGCAAGCTGCCCGTGCCCTGGCCCACCCT
CGTGACCACCCTGACCTACGGCGTGCAGTGCTTCAGCCGCTACCCCGACCACATGAAGCAGCACGACTTC
TTCAAGTCCGCCATGCCCGAAGGCTACGTCCAGGAGCGCACCATCTTCTTCAAGGACGACGGCAACTACA
AGACCCGCGCCGAGGTGAAGTTCGAGGGCGACACCCTGGTGAACCGCATCGAGCTGAAGGGCATCGACTT
CAAGGAGGACGGCAACATCCTGGGGCACAAGCTGGAGTACAACTACAACAGCCACAACGTCTATATCATG
GCCGACAAGCAGAAGAACGGCATCAAGGTGAACTTCAAGATCCGCCACAACATCGAGGACGGCAGCGTGC
AGCTCGCCGACCACTACCAGCAGAACACCCCCATCGGCGACGGCCCCGTGCTGCTGCCCGACAACCACTA
CCTGAGCACCCAGTCCGCCCTGAGCAAAGACCCCAACGAGAAGCGCGATCACATGGTCCTGCTGGAGTTC
GTGACCGCCGCCGGGATCACTCTCGGCATGGACGAGCTGTACAAGTAAGAATTCGATATCAAGCTTATCG
GTAATCAACCTCTGGATTACAAAATTTGTGAAAGATTGACTGGTATTCTTAACTATGTTGCTCCTTTTAC
GCTATGTGGATACGCTGCTTTAATGCCTTTGTATCATGCTATTGCTTCCCGTATGGCTTTCATTTTCTCC
TCCTTGTATAAATCCTGGTTGCTGTCTCTTTATGAGGAGTTGTGGCCCGTTGTCAGGCAACGTGGCGTGG
TGTGCACTGTGTTTGCTGACGCAACCCCCACTGGTTGGGGCATTGCCACCACCTGTCAGCTCCTTTCCGG
GACTTTCGCTTTCCCCCTCCCTATTGCCACGGCGGAACTCATCGCCGCCTGCCTTGCCCGCTGCTGGACA
GGGGCTCGGCTGTTGGGCACTGACAATTCCGTGGTGTTGTCGGGGAAATCATCGTCCTTTCCTTGGCTGC
TCGCCTGTGTTGCCACCTGGATTCTGCGCGGGACGTCCTTCTGCTACGTCCCTTCGGCCCTCAATCCAGC
GGACCTTCCTTCCCGCGGCCTGCTGCCGGCTCTGCGGCCTCTTCCGCGTCTTCGCCTTCGCCCTCAGACG
AGTCGGATCTCCCTTTGGGCCGCCTCCCCGCATCGATACCGTCGACCTCGAGACCTAGAAAAACATGGAG
CAATCACAAGTAGCAATACAGCAGCTACCAATGCTGATTGTGCCTGGCTAGAAGCACAAGAGGAGGAGGA
GGTGGGTTTTCCAGTCACACCTCAGGTACCTTTAAGACCAATGACTTACAAGGCAGCTGTAGATCTTAGC
CACTTTTTAAAAGAAAAGGGGGGACTGGAAGGGCTAATTCACTCCCAACGAAGACAAGATATCCTTGATC
TGTGGATCTACCACACACAAGGCTACTTCCCTGATTGGCAGAACTACACACCAGGGCCAGGGATCAGATA
TCCACTGACCTTTGGATGGTGCTACAAGCTAGTACCAGTTGAGCAAGAGAAGGTAGAAGAAGCCAATGAA
GGAGAGAACACCCGCTTGTTACACCCTGTGAGCCTGCATGGGATGGATGACCCGGAGAGAGAAGTATTAG
AGTGGAGGTTTGACAGCCGCCTAGCATTTCATCACATGGCCCGAGAGCTGCATCCGGACTGTACTGGGTC
TCTCTGGTTAGACCAGATCTGAGCCTGGGAGCTCTCTGGCTAACTAGGGAACCCACTGCTTAAGCCTCAA
TAAAGCTTGCCTTGAGTGCTTCAAGTAGTGTGTGCCCGTCTGTTGTGTGACTCTGGTAACTAGAGATCCC
TCAGACCCTTTTAGTCAGTGTGGAAAATCTCTAGCAGGGCCCGTTTAAACCCGCTGATCAGCCTCGACTG
TGCCTTCTAGTTGCCAGCCATCTGTTGTTTGCCCCTCCCCCGTGCCTTCCTTGACCCTGGAAGGTGCCAC
TCCCACTGTCCTTTCCTAATAAAATGAGGAAATTGCATCGCATTGTCTGAGTAGGTGTCATTCTATTCTG
GGGGGTGGGGTGGGGCAGGACAGCAAGGGGGAGGATTGGGAAGACAATAGCAGGCATGCTGGGGATGCGG
TGGGCTCTATGGCTTCTGAGGCGGAAAGAACCAGCTGGGGCTCTAGGGGGTATCCCC
Features (pLannotate 1.2.2; 31 found; start..end, strand, type, name):
      1..429     +  rep_origin     f1 ori (sequence partly withheld): f1 bacteriophage origin of replication; arrow indicates direction of (+) strand synthesis
    443..772     +  promoter       SV40 promoter: SV40 enhancer and early promoter
    820..867     +  promoter       EM7 promoter: synthetic bacterial promoter&nbsp
    886..1260    +  CDS            BleoR: antibiotic-binding protein; Sh ble from Streptoalloteichus hindustanus; confers resistance to bleomycin, phleomycin, and Zeocin™
   1270..1395    +  CDS            ble (fragment): BLE_KLEPN - Experimental evidence at protein level: Swiss-Prot protein existence level 1. Binding protein with a strong affinity to the bleomycin family of antibiotics. Binds to CL990; an antimitotic-antibiotic compound. From Klebsiella pneumoniae.
   1390..1511    +  polyA_signal   SV40 poly(A) signal: SV40 polyadenylation signal
   1584..1600    -  protein_bind   lac operator: The lac repressor binds to the lac operator to inhibit transcription in E. coli. This inhibition can be relieved by adding lactose or isopropyl-β-D-thiogalactopyranoside (IPTG). lac repressor encoded by lacI
   1608..1638    -  promoter       lac promoter: promoter for the E. coli lac operon
   1653..1674    -  protein_bind   CAP binding site: CAP binding activates transcription in the presence of cAMP. E. coli catabolite activator protein
   1687..1779    -  CDS            lacI (fragment): lac repressor; lacI; The lac repressor binds to the lac operator to inhibit transcription in E. coli. This inhibition can be relieved by adding lactose or isopropyl-β-D-thiogalactopyranoside (IPTG).
   1962..2550    -  rep_origin     ori: high-copy-number ColE1/pMB1/pBR322/pUC origin of replication
   2721..3581    -  CDS            AmpR: β-lactamase; bla; confers resistance to ampicillin, carbenicillin, and related antibiotics
   3582..3686    -  promoter       AmpR promoter: bla
   3745..3797    -  misc_feature   bom (fragment): basis of mobility region from pBR322
   3952..4331    +  enhancer       CMV enhancer: human cytomegalovirus immediate early enhancer
   4332..4531    +  promoter       CMV promoter: human cytomegalovirus (CMV) immediate early promoter
   4549..4729    +  LTR            5' LTR (truncated): truncated 5' long terminal repeat (LTR) from HIV-1
   4776..4901    +  misc_feature   HIV-1 Ψ: packaging signal of human immunodeficiency virus type 1
   4885..5248    +  CDS            HIV-1 gag (fragment): gag protein from human immunodeficiency virus 1; gag
   5394..5627    +  misc_feature   RRE: The Rev response element (RRE) of HIV-1 allows for Rev-dependent mRNA export from the nucleus to the cytoplasm.
   6004..6104    +  CDS            Rev (fragment): human immunodeficiency virus 1 (HIV-1) Rev protein; rev; enhances nuclear export of unspliced and incompletely spliced viral mRNAs
   6154..6271    +  misc_feature   cPPT/CTS: central polypurine tract and central termination sequence of HIV-1
   6320..6338    +  CDS            small t antigen (fragment): SV40 (simian virus 40) small t antigen
   6364..6575    +  promoter       EF-1α core promoter: core promoter for human elongation factor EF-1α
   6589..7308    +  CDS            EGFP: the original enhanced GFP (Yang et al., 1996) mammalian codon-optimized
   7309..7330    +  misc_feature   MCS (fragment): pBluescript multiple cloning site
   7333..7921    +  misc_feature   WPRE: woodchuck hepatitis virus posttranscriptional regulatory element
   7858..8439    +  CDS            nef (fragment): NEF_HV1H2 - Experimental evidence at protein level: Swiss-Prot protein existence level 1. Extracellular Nef protein targets CD4(+) T-lymphocytes for apoptosis by interacting with CXCR4 surface receptors. From Human immunodeficiency virus type 1 group M subtype B (isolate HXB2) (HIV-1).
   8446..8626    +  LTR            5' LTR (truncated): truncated 5' long terminal repeat (LTR) from HIV-1
   8658..8882    +  polyA_signal   bGH poly(A) signal: bovine growth hormone polyadenylation signal
   8886..8907    +  promoter       SV40 promoter (fragment): SV40 enhancer and early promoter
