[The description below was written by a language model from this plasmid's Addgene catalogue record and pLannotate feature annotations shown in this document.]
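Description:
Lenti-EF1α-EGFP-WPRE is an 8.9 kb HIV-1-based lentiviral transfer plasmid for mammalian expression of EGFP, built on the lenti-mTagBFP2 backbone. It is propagated in E. coli through a high-copy ColE1/pUC-type origin with ampicillin selection via β-lactamase, and it also carries an f1 phage origin. Outside the viral region sits an SV40 promoter/EM7 promoter–BleoR–SV40 poly(A) cassette, which could in principle confer Zeocin/bleomycin resistance in either bacteria or transfected cells. Because this cassette lies outside the LTRs, it would not be transferred with the packaged genome, so transduced cells carry no drug marker and are identified by fluorescence.

The viral genome is transcribed in packaging cells from a CMV enhancer/promoter fused to a truncated 5' LTR, an arrangement typical of Tat-independent, third-generation-style vectors. This is followed by the Ψ packaging signal with adjoining partial gag sequence, the Rev response element for Rev-dependent nuclear export of the full-length RNA, and the cPPT/CTS, which promotes nuclear import of the reverse-transcribed genome. The internal expression cassette consists of the human EF-1α core promoter driving the 720 bp mammalian codon-optimized EGFP coding sequence, inserted by Gibson cloning between AgeI and EcoRI sites. A WPRE follows to enhance transcript stability and expression. The downstream LTR is annotated as a truncated LTR and is followed by a bGH polyadenylation signal. Small fragments annotated as nef, Rev, lacI and small t antigen appear to be residual sequence rather than functional genes. The construct provides constitutive lentiviral EGFP expression, suitable for marking transduced cells or as a fluorescent control vector.
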