Addgene plasmid #250407: Lenti-EF1α-EGFP-WPRE
Purpose: Lentiviral expression of EGFP under EF1α core promoter.
Depositing lab: Stefan Kubicek. Depositing organization: CeMM Research Center for Molecular Medicine. Publication: A non-enzymatic role of Nudix hydrolase 5 in repressing purine de novo synthesis. Nguyen TA, Lin JG, Marques AMC, Fottner M, Bauer LG, Reicher A, Daum D, Scrofani L, Liu Y, Cheng C, D'Angelo L D D L, Sanchez J, Bueschl C, Marella N, Buphamalai P, Traversi F, Beres M, Moll HP, Siklos M, Genger JW, Hofstaetter G, Villanti L, Malik M, Klimek C, Runggatscher K, Guertl B, Hansen JS, Dobner S, Babosova O, Becirovic T, de Rooij LPMH, Casanova E, Koren A, Froese DS, Rosenblatt DS, Klavins K, Bergthaler A, Menche J, Hannich JT, Abele M, Sdelci S, Lang K, Huber KVM, Kubicek S. Science. 2025 Nov 6:eadv4257. doi: 10.1126/science.adv4257. PubMed 41196952.
Backbone
  Vector backbone: lenti-mTagBFP2
  Backbone manufacturer: Kubicek Lab (Addgene #216126)
  Vector type: Mammalian Expression, Lentiviral
Growth in bacteria
  Bacterial resistance: Ampicillin, 100 μg/mL
  Growth temperature: 37°C
  Growth strain: NEB Stable
  Copy number: High Copy
Gene/Insert
  Gene/Insert name: EGFP
  Species: Synthetic
  Insert size (bp): 720
  Promoter: EF1a
  Cloning method: Gibson Cloning
Terms and licenses: Academic/Nonprofit Terms; Industry Terms: Not Available to Industry
Depositor comments: Insert cloned with AgeI (5') and EcoRI (3') sites.
How to cite: Lenti-EF1α-EGFP-WPRE was a gift from Stefan Kubicek (Addgene plasmid # 250407 ; http://n2t.net/addgene:250407 ; RRID:Addgene_250407)
